Addgene plasmid #144758: TFORF3282
Purpose: Lentiviral vector for overexpressing transcription factor ORFs with unique 24-bp barcodes. Barcodes facilitate identification of transcription factors in pooled screens.
Depositing lab: Feng Zhang. Depositing organization: Broad Institute. Publication: A transcription factor atlas of directed differentiation. Joung J, Ma S, Tay T, Geiger-Schuller KR, Kirchgatterer PC, Verdine VK, Guo B, Arias-Garcia MA, Allen WE, Singh A, Kuksenko O, Abudayyeh OO, Gootenberg JS, Fu Z, Macrae RK, Buenrostro JD, Regev A, Zhang F. Cell. 2023 Jan 5;186(1):209-229.e26. doi: 10.1016/j.cell.2022.11.026. PubMed 36608654.
Backbone
  Vector backbone: pLX_TRC317
  Backbone manufacturer: Broad Institute Genetic Perturbation Platform
  Backbone size w/o insert (bp): 8264
  Vector type: Mammalian Expression, Lentiviral
  Selectable markers: Puromycin
Growth in bacteria
  Bacterial resistance: Ampicillin, 100 μg/mL
  Growth temperature: 37°C
  Growth strain: NEB Stable
  Copy number: High Copy
Gene/Insert
  Gene/Insert name: BRCA1
  Species: H. sapiens (human)
  Insert size (bp): 2303
  Entrez Gene: BRCA1 (a.k.a. BRCAI, BRCC1, BROVCA1, FANCS, IRIS, PNCA4, PPP1R53, PSCP, RNF53)
  Promoter: EF1a
  Tag / fusion protein: V5 (C terminal on insert)
  Cloning method: Gateway Cloning
  Sequencing primers: 5′ GGGTGGAGACTGAAGTTAGGCCAG; 3′ CACATAGCGTAAAAGGAGCAACATAG
Resource information
  A portion of this plasmid was derived from a plasmid made by: Broad Institute Genetic Perturbation Platform
Terms and licenses: Academic/Nonprofit Terms; Industry Terms: Not Available to Industry
Depositor comments: NM_007299.3 Please test multiple small colonies in case of plasmid recombination. To make this collection available in a timely manner, a portion of this collection was not fully sequenced by Addgene. If an Addgene verified full plasmid sequence is not available, please contact us prior to placing an order to request the full sequence.
How to cite: TFORF3282 was a gift from Feng Zhang (Addgene plasmid # 144758 ; http://n2t.net/addgene:144758 ; RRID:Addgene_144758)
