[The description below was written by a language model from this plasmid's Addgene catalogue record and pLannotate feature annotations shown in this document.]
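Description:
TFORF3282 is a lentiviral mammalian expression plasmid built on the pLX_TRC317 backbone, one member of a barcoded transcription factor ORF collection intended for pooled overexpression screens. It is propagated in E. coli through a high-copy ColE1/pUC-type origin with ampicillin resistance (AmpR), and also carries an f1 origin and remnants of a lac/lacZα cloning region flanked by T7 and T3 promoters. The depositor notes that the plasmid can recombine, which is a common concern with LTR-containing vectors.

The viral portion has a third-generation layout. An RSV promoter drives a truncated HIV-1 5' LTR, followed by the Ψ packaging signal, a gag fragment, the RRE for Rev-dependent export and a cPPT/CTS. It ends in a self-inactivating ΔU3 3' LTR with a downstream SV40 poly(A) signal. Within the transfer region, an SV40 promoter/origin segment sits upstream of a puromycin N-acetyltransferase gene for selection of transduced cells. A separate EF-1α promoter drives the insert, human BRCA1. The insert was introduced by Gateway cloning and lies between attB1 and attB2 sites, with a C-terminal V5 epitope tag read through attB2. The listed insert size of about 2.3 kb and the depositor's reference transcript indicate a shorter BRCA1 isoform rather than the full-length coding sequence, and the annotation accordingly labels it a fragment match. A WPRE downstream enhances transcript expression.

The record states that each ORF in the collection is paired with a unique 24-bp barcode for identifying the factor in pooled screens. The barcode is not annotated in the feature table. The short U6 promoter fragment between the V5 tag and the WPRE has no stated function.
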