Features (pLannotate 1.2.2; 34 found; start..end, strand, type, name):
      5..231     +  promoter       RSV promoter: Rous sarcoma virus enhancer/promoter
    232..412     +  LTR            5' LTR (truncated): truncated 5' long terminal repeat (LTR) from HIV-1
    459..584     +  misc_feature   HIV-1 Ψ: packaging signal of human immunodeficiency virus type 1
    568..931     +  CDS            HIV-1 gag (fragment): gag protein from human immunodeficiency virus 1; gag
   1077..1310    +  misc_feature   RRE: The Rev response element (RRE) of HIV-1 allows for Rev-dependent mRNA export from the nucleus to the cytoplasm.
   1687..1713    +  CDS            Rev (fragment): human immunodeficiency virus 1 (HIV-1) Rev protein; rev; enhances nuclear export of unspliced and incompletely spliced viral mRNAs
   1720..1743    +  promoter       SV40 promoter (fragment): SV40 early promoter
   1744..1815    +  promoter       SV40 promoter (fragment): SV40 enhancer and early promoter
   1839..1974    +  rep_origin     SV40 ori: SV40 origin of replication
   2020..2616    +  CDS            PuroR (fragment): puromycin N-acetyltransferase; pac from Streptomyces; confers resistance to puromycin
   2665..2782    +  misc_feature   cPPT/CTS: central polypurine tract and central termination sequence of HIV-1
   2847..2913    +  CDS            small t antigen (fragment): SV40 (simian virus 40) small t antigen
   2920..4098    +  promoter       EF-1α promoter: strong constitutive promoter for human elongation factor EF-1α
   4119..4136    +  protein_bind   attB1 (fragment): mutant version of attB; core recombination site for the Gateway® BP reaction BP Clonase™
   4142..6160    +  CDS            BRCA1 (fragment): BRCA1_HUMAN - Also known as RNF53. Experimental evidence at protein level: Swiss-Prot protein existence level 1. E3 ubiquitin-protein ligase that specifically mediates the formation of 'Lys-6'-linked polyubiquitin chains and plays a central role in DNA repair by facilitating cellular responses to DNA damage (PubMed:12890688, PubMed:14976165, PubMed:16818604, PubMed:17525340, PubMed:12887909, PubMed:10500182, PubMed:19261748). It is unclear whether it also mediates the formation of other types of polyubiquitin chains (PubMed:12890688). The BRCA1-BARD1 heterodimer coordinates a diverse range of
   6241..6264    -  protein_bind   attB2: mutant version of attB; recombination site for the Gateway® BP reaction BP Clonase™
   6272..6313    +  CDS            V5 tag: epitope tag from simian virus 5
   6329..6382    +  promoter       U6 promoter (fragment): RNA polymerase III promoter for human U6 snRNA
   6424..7012    +  misc_feature   WPRE: woodchuck hepatitis virus posttranscriptional regulatory element
   7063..7082    +  misc_feature   cPPT/CTS (fragment): central polypurine tract and central termination sequence of HIV-1
   7084..7317    +  LTR            3' LTR (ΔU3): self-inactivating 3' long terminal repeat (LTR) from HIV-1
   7395..7516    +  polyA_signal   SV40 poly(A) signal: SV40 polyadenylation signal
   7556..7691    +  rep_origin     SV40 ori: SV40 origin of replication
   7712..7730    -  promoter       T7 promoter: promoter for bacteriophage T7 RNA polymerase
   7738..7893    +  CDS            lacZα (fragment): LacZα fragment of β-galactosidase; lacZ fragment
   7898..8326    +  rep_origin     f1 ori (sequence partly withheld): f1 bacteriophage origin of replication; arrow indicates direction of (+) strand synthesis
   8379..8483    +  promoter       AmpR promoter: bla
   8484..9344    +  CDS            AmpR: β-lactamase; bla; confers resistance to ampicillin, carbenicillin, and related antibiotics
   9515..10103   +  rep_origin     ori: high-copy-number ColE1/pMB1/pBR322/pUC origin of replication
  10286..10378   +  CDS            lacI (fragment): lac repressor; lacI; The lac repressor binds to the lac operator to inhibit transcription in E. coli. This inhibition can be relieved by adding lactose or isopropyl-β-D-thiogalactopyranoside (IPTG).
  10391..10412   +  protein_bind   CAP binding site: CAP binding activates transcription in the presence of cAMP. E. coli catabolite activator protein
  10427..10457   +  promoter       lac promoter: promoter for the E. coli lac operon
  10465..10481   +  protein_bind   lac operator: The lac repressor binds to the lac operator to inhibit transcription in E. coli. This inhibition can be relieved by adding lactose or isopropyl-β-D-thiogalactopyranoside (IPTG). lac repressor encoded by lacI
  10526..10544   +  promoter       T3 promoter: promoter for bacteriophage T3 RNA polymerase
>Addgene plasmid #144758 | TFORF3282 | addgene full sequence | sequence record 404376 | Addgene NGS Result
TTAATGTAGTCTTATGCAATACTCTTGTAGTCTTGCAACATGGTAACGATGAGTTAGCAACATGCCTTAC
AAGGAGAGAAAAAGCACCGTGCATGCCGATTGGTGGAAGTAAGGTGGTACGATCGTGCCTTATTAGGAAG
GCAACAGACGGGTCTGACATGGATTGGACGAACCACTGAATTGCCGCATTGCAGAGATATTGTATTTAAG
TGCCTAGCTCGATACATAAACGGGTCTCTCTGGTTAGACCAGATCTGAGCCTGGGAGCTCTCTGGCTAAC
TAGGGAACCCACTGCTTAAGCCTCAATAAAGCTTGCCTTGAGTGCTTCAAGTAGTGTGTGCCCGTCTGTT
GTGTGACTCTGGTAACTAGAGATCCCTCAGACCCTTTTAGTCAGTGTGGAAAATCTCTAGCAGTGGCGCC
CGAACAGGGACTTGAAAGCGAAAGGGAAACCAGAGGAGCTCTCTCGACGCAGGACTCGGCTTGCTGAAGC
GCGCACGGCAAGAGGCGAGGGGCGGCGACTGGTGAGTACGCCAAAAATTTTGACTAGCGGAGGCTAGAAG
GAGAGAGATGGGTGCGAGAGCGTCAGTATTAAGCGGGGGAGAATTAGATCGCGATGGGAAAAAATTCGGT
TAAGGCCAGGGGGAAAGAAAAAATATAAATTAAAACATATAGTATGGGCAAGCAGGGAGCTAGAACGATT
CGCAGTTAATCCTGGCCTGTTAGAAACATCAGAAGGCTGTAGACAAATACTGGGACAGCTACAACCATCC
CTTCAGACAGGATCAGAAGAACTTAGATCATTATATAATACAGTAGCAACCCTCTATTGTGTGCATCAAA
GGATAGAGATAAAAGACACCAAGGAAGCTTTAGACAAGATAGAGGAAGAGCAAAACAAAAGTAAGACCAC
CGCACAGCAAGCGGCCGCTGATCTTCAGACCTGGAGGAGGAGATATGAGGGACAATTGGAGAAGTGAATT
ATATAAATATAAAGTAGTAAAAATTGAACCATTAGGAGTAGCACCCACCAAGGCAAAGAGAAGAGTGGTG
CAGAGAGAAAAAAGAGCAGTGGGAATAGGAGCTTTGTTCCTTGGGTTCTTGGGAGCAGCAGGAAGCACTA
TGGGCGCAGCGTCAATGACGCTGACGGTACAGGCCAGACAATTATTGTCTGGTATAGTGCAGCAGCAGAA
CAATTTGCTGAGGGCTATTGAGGCGCAACAGCATCTGTTGCAACTCACAGTCTGGGGCATCAAGCAGCTC
CAGGCAAGAATCCTGGCTGTGGAAAGATACCTAAAGGATCAACAGCTCCTGGGGATTTGGGGTTGCTCTG
GAAAACTCATTTGCACCACTGCTGTGCCTTGGAATGCTAGTTGGAGTAATAAATCTCTGGAACAGATTTG
GAATCACACGACCTGGATGGAGTGGGACAGAGAAATTAACAATTACACAAGCTTAATACACTCCTTAATT
GAAGAATCGCAAAACCAGCAAGAAAAGAATGAACAAGAATTATTGGAATTAGATAAATGGGCAAGTTTGT
GGAATTGGTTTAACATAACAAATTGGCTGTGGTATATAAAATTATTCATAATGATAGTAGGAGGCTTGGT
AGGTTTAAGAATAGTTTTTGCTGTACTTTCTATAGTGAATAGAGTTAGGCAGGGATATTCACCATTATCG
TTTCAGACCCACCTCCCAACCCCGAGGGGACCCATGCATTGCATCTCAATTAGTCAGCAACCAGGTGTGG
AAAGTCCCCAGGCTCCCCAGCAGGCAGAAGTATGCAAAGCATGCGTCTCAATTAGTCAGCAACCATAGTC
CCGCCCCTAACTCCGCCCATCCCGCCCCTAACTCCGCCCAGTTCCGCCCATTCTCCGCCCCATGGCTGAC
TAATTTTTTTTATTTATGCAGAGGCCGAGGCCGCCTCGGCCTCTGAGCTATTCCAGAAGTAGTGAGGAGG
CTTTTTTGGAGGCCTAGGCTTTTGCAAAAAGCTTTCTAGAGGTACCACCGGAGCTTACCATGACCGAGTA
CAAGCCCACGGTGCGCCTCGCCACCCGCGACGACGTCCCCAGGGCCGTACGCACCCTCGCCGCCGCGTTC
GCCGACTACCCCGCCACGCGCCACACCGTCGATCCGGACCGCCACATCGAGCGGGTCACCGAGCTGCAAG
AACTCTTCCTCACGCGCGTCGGGCTCGACATCGGCAAGGTGTGGGTCGCGGACGACGGCGCCGCCGTGGC
GGTCTGGACCACGCCGGAGAGCGTCGAAGCGGGGGCGGTGTTCGCCGAGATCGGCCCGCGCATGGCCGAG
TTGAGCGGTTCCCGGCTGGCCGCGCAGCAACAGATGGAAGGCCTCCTGGCGCCGCACCGGCCCAAGGAGC
CCGCGTGGTTCCTGGCCACCGTCGGCGTCTCGCCCGACCACCAGGGCAAGGGTCTGGGCAGCGCCGTCGT
GCTCCCCGGAGTGGAGGCGGCCGAGCGCGCCGGGGTGCCCGCCTTCCTGGAGACCTCCGCGCCCCGCAAC
CTCCCCTTCTACGAGCGGCTCGGCTTCACCGTCACCGCCGACGTCGAGGTGCCCGAAGGACCGCGCACCT
GGTGCATGACCCGCAAGCCCGGTGCCAGTTAACGAATTCTAGATCTTGAGACAAATGGCAGTATTCATCC
ACAATTTTAAAAGAAAAGGGGGGATTGGGGGGTACAGTGCAGGGGAAAGAATAGTAGACATAATAGCAAC
AGACATACAAACTAAAGAATTACAAAAACAAATTACAAAAATTCAAAATTTTCGGGTTTATTACAGGGAC
AGCAGAGATCCACTTTGGCGCCGGCTCGAGGCCTGCAGGTGCAAAGATGGATAAAGTTTTAAACAGAGAG
GAATCTTTGCAGCTAATGGACCTTCTAGGTCTTGAAAGGAGTGGGAATTGGCTCCGGTGCCCGTCAGTGG
GCAGAGCGCACATCGCCCACAGTCCCCGAGAAGTTGGGGGGAGGGGTCGGCAATTGAACCGGTGCCTAGA
GAAGGTGGCGCGGGGTAAACTGGGAAAGTGATGTCGTGTACTGGCTCCGCCTTTTTCCCGAGGGTGGGGG
AGAACCGTATATAAGTGCAGTAGTCGCCGTGAACGTTCTTTTTCGCAACGGGTTTGCCGCCAGAACACAG
GTAAGTGCCGTGTGTGGTTCCCGCGGGCCTGGCCTCTTTACGGGTTATGGCCCTTGCGTGCCTTGAATTA
CTTCCACCTGGCTGCAGTACGTGATTCTTGATCCCGAGCTTCGGGTTGGAAGTGGGTGGGAGAGTTCGAG
GCCTTGCGCTTAAGGAGCCCCTTCGCCTCGTGCTTGAGTTGAGGCCTGGCCTGGGCGCTGGGGCCGCCGC
GTGCGAATCTGGTGGCACCTTCGCGCCTGTCTCGCTGCTTTCGATAAGTCTCTAGCCATTTAAAATTTTT
GATGACCTGCTGCGACGCTTTTTTTCTGGCAAGATAGTCTTGTAAATGCGGGCCAAGATCTGCACACTGG
TATTTCGGTTTTTGGGGCCGCGGGCGGCGACGGGGCCCGTGCGTCCCAGCGCACATGTTCGGCGAGGCGG
GGCCTGCGAGCGCGGCCACCGAGAATCGGACGGGGGTAGTCTCAAGCTGGCCGGCCTGCTCTGGTGCCTG
GCCTCGCGCCGCCGTGTATCGCCCCGCCCTGGGCGGCAAGGCTGGCCCGGTCGGCACCAGTTGCGTGAGC
GGAAAGATGGCCGCTTCCCGGCCCTGCTGCAGGGAGCTCAAAATGGAGGACGCGGCGCTCGGGAGAGCGG
GCGGGTGAGTCACCCACACAAAGGAAAAGGGCCTTTCCGTCCTCAGCCGTCGCTTCATGTGACTCCACGG
AGTACCGGGCGCCGTCCAGGCACCTCGATTAGTTCTCGAGCTTTTGGAGTACGTCGTCTTTAGGTTGGGG
GGAGGGGTTTTATGCGATGGAGTTTCCCCACACTGAGTGGGTGGAGACTGAAGTTAGGCCAGCTTGGCAC
TTGATGTAATTCTCCTTGGAATTTGCCCTTTTTGAGTTTGGATCTTGGTTCATTCTCAAGCCTCAGACAG
TGGTTCAAAGTTTTTTTCTTCCATTTCAGGTGTCGTGAGGCTAGCATCGATTGATCAACAAGTTTGTACA
AAAAAGTTGGCATGGATTTATCTGCTCTTCGCGTTGAAGAAGTACAAAATGTCATTAATGCTATGCAGAA
AATCTTAGAGTGTCCCATCTGTCTGGAGTTGATCAAGGAACCTGTCTCCACAAAGTGTGACCACATATTT
TGCAAATTTTGCATGCTGAAACTTCTCAACCAGAAGAAAGGGCCTTCACAGTGTCCTTTATGTAAGAATG
ATATAACCAAAAGGAGCCTACAAGAAAGTACGAGATTTAGTCAACTTGTTGAAGAGCTATTGAAAATCAT
TTGTGCTTTTCAGCTTGACACAGGTTTGGAGTATGCAAACAGCTATAATTTTGCAAAAAAGGAAAATAAC
TCTCCTGAACATCTAAAAGATGAAGTTTCTATCATCCAAAGTATGGGCTACAGAAACCGTGCCAAAAGAC
TTCTACAGAGTGAACCCGAAAATCCTTCCTTGCAGGAAACCAGTCTCAGTGTCCAACTCTCTAACCTTGG
AACTGTGAGAACTCTGAGGACAAAGCAGCGGATACAACCTCAAAAGACGTCTGTCTACATTGAATTGGGA
TCTGATTCTTCTGAAGATACCGTTAATAAGGCAACTTATTGCAGTGTGGGAGATCAAGAATTGTTACAAA
TCACCCCTCAAGGAACCAGGGATGAAATCAGTTTGGATTCTGCAAAAAAGGCTGCTTGTGAATTTTCTGA
GACGGATGTAACAAATACTGAACATCATCAACCCAGTAATAATGATTTGAACACCACTGAGAAGCGTGCA
GCTGAGAGGCATCCAGAAAAGTATCAGGGTGAAGCAGCATCTGGGTGTGAGAGTGAAACAAGCGTCTCTG
AAGACTGCTCAGGGCTATCCTCTCAGAGTGACATTTTAACCACTCAGCAGAGGGATACCATGCAACATAA
CCTGATAAAGCTCCAGCAGGAAATGGCTGAACTAGAAGCTGTGTTAGAACAGCATGGGAGCCAGCCTTCT
AACAGCTACCCTTCCATCATAAGTGACTCTTCTGCCCTTGAGGACCTGCGAAATCCAGAACAAAGCACAT
CAGAAAAAGTATTAACTTCACAGAAAAGTAGTGAATACCCTATAAGCCAGAATCCAGAAGGCCTTTCTGC
TGACAAGTTTGAGGTGTCTGCAGATAGTTCTACCAGTAAAAATAAAGAACCAGGAGTGGAAAGGTCATCC
CCTTCTAAATGCCCATCATTAGATGATAGGTGGTACATGCACAGTTGCTCTGGGAGTCTTCAGAATAGAA
ACTACCCATCTCAAGAGGAGCTCATTAAGGTTGTTGATGTGGAGGAGCAACAGCTGGAAGAGTCTGGGCC
ACACGATTTGACGGAAACATCTTACTTGCCAAGGCAAGATCTAGAGGGAACCCCTTACCTGGAATCTGGA
ATCAGCCTCTTCTCTGATGACCCTGAATCTGATCCTTCTGAAGACAGAGCCCCAGAGTCAGCTCGTGTTG
GCAACATACCATCTTCAACCTCTGCATTGAAAGTTCCCCAATTGAAAGTTGCAGAATCTGCCCAGAGTCC
AGCTGCTGCTCATACTACTGATACTGCTGGGTATAATGCAATGGAAGAAAGTGTGAGCAGGGAGAAGCCA
GAATTGACAGCTTCAACAGAAAGGGTCAACAAAAGAATGTCCATGGTGGTGTCTGGCCTGACCCCAGAAG
AATTTATGCTCGTGTACAAGTTTGCCAGAAAACACCACATCACTTTAACTAATCTAATTACTGAAGAGAC
TACTCATGTTGTTATGAAAACAGATGCTGAGTTTGTGTGTGAACGGACACTGAAATATTTTCTAGGAATT
GCGGGAGGAAAATGGGTAGTTAGCTATTTCTGGGTGACCCAGTCTATTAAAGAAAGAAAAATGCTGAATG
AGCATGATTTTGAAGTCAGAGGAGATGTGGTCAATGGAAGAAACCACCAAGGTCCAAAGCGAGCAAGAGA
ATCCCAGGACAGAAAGATCTTCAGGGGGCTAGAAATCTGTTGCTATGGGCCCTTCACCAACATGCCCACA
GGGTGTCCACCCAATTGTGGTTGTGCAGCCAGATGCCTGGACAGAGGACAATGGCTTCCATGCAATTGGG
CAGATGTGTGCCCAACTTTCTTGTACAAAGTGGTTGATATCGGTAAGCCTATCCCTAACCCTCTCCTCGG
TCTCGATTCTACGTAGTAATGAACTAGTCCGTAACTTGAAAGTATTTCGATTTCTTGGCTTTATATATCT
TGTGGAAAGGACGATGTGCGGCCGCCACCACGTGCGCAACGCGTTAAGTCGACAATCAACCTCTGGATTA
CAAAATTTGTGAAAGATTGACTGGTATTCTTAACTATGTTGCTCCTTTTACGCTATGTGGATACGCTGCT
TTAATGCCTTTGTATCATGCTATTGCTTCCCGTATGGCTTTCATTTTCTCCTCCTTGTATAAATCCTGGT
TGCTGTCTCTTTATGAGGAGTTGTGGCCCGTTGTCAGGCAACGTGGCGTGGTGTGCACTGTGTTTGCTGA
CGCAACCCCCACTGGTTGGGGCATTGCCACCACCTGTCAGCTCCTTTCCGGGACTTTCGCTTTCCCCCTC
CCTATTGCCACGGCGGAACTCATCGCCGCCTGCCTTGCCCGCTGCTGGACAGGGGCTCGGCTGTTGGGCA
CTGACAATTCCGTGGTGTTGTCGGGGAAATCATCGTCCTTTCCTTGGCTGCTCGCCTGTGTTGCCACCTG
GATTCTGCGCGGGACGTCCTTCTGCTACGTCCCTTCGGCCCTCAATCCAGCGGACCTTCCTTCCCGCGGC
CTGCTGCCGGCTCTGCGGCCTCTTCCGCGTCTTCGCCTTCGCCCTCAGACGAGTCGGATCTCCCTTTGGG
CCGCCTCCCCGCGTCGACTTTAAGACCAATGACTTACAAGGCAGCTGTAGATCTTAGCCACTTTTTAAAA
GAAAAGGGGGGACTGGAAGGGCTAATTCACTCCCAACGAAGACAAGATCTGCTTTTTGCTTGTACTGGGT
CTCTCTGGTTAGACCAGATCTGAGCCTGGGAGCTCTCTGGCTAACTAGGGAACCCACTGCTTAAGCCTCA
ATAAAGCTTGCCTTGAGTGCTTCAAGTAGTGTGTGCCCGTCTGTTGTGTGACTCTGGTAACTAGAGATCC
CTCAGACCCTTTTAGTCAGTGTGGAAAATCTCTAGCAGTACGTATAGTAGTTCATGTCATCTTATTATTC
AGTATTTATAACTTGCAAAGAAATGAATATCAGAGAGTGAGAGGAACTTGTTTATTGCAGCTTATAATGG
TTACAAATAAAGCAATAGCATCACAAATTTCACAAATAAAGCATTTTTTTCACTGCATTCTAGTTGTGGT
TTGTCCAAACTCATCAATGTATCTTATCATGTCTGGCTCTAGCTATCCCGCCCCTAACTCCGCCCATCCC
GCCCCTAACTCCGCCCAGTTCCGCCCATTCTCCGCCCCATGGCTGACTAATTTTTTTTATTTATGCAGAG
GCCGAGGCCGCCTCGGCCTCTGAGCTATTCCAGAAGTAGTGAGGAGGCTTTTTTGGAGGCCTAGGGACGT
ACCCAATTCGCCCTATAGTGAGTCGTATTACGCGCGCTCACTGGCCGTCGTTTTACAACGTCGTGACTGG
GAAAACCCTGGCGTTACCCAACTTAATCGCCTTGCAGCACATCCCCCTTTCGCCAGCTGGCGTAATAGCG
AAGAGGCCCGCACCGATCGCCCTTCCCAACAGTTGCGCAGCCTGAATGGCGAATGGG
[124 nt withheld, positions 7898-8021]
C
[91 nt withheld, positions 8023-8113]
A
[49 nt withheld, positions 8115-8163]
CCTTTGACGTTGGAGTCCACGTTCTTT
[37 nt withheld, positions 8191-8227]
ACCCTATCTCGGTCTATTCTTTTGATTTATAAGGGATTTTGCCGATTTCGGCCTATTGGTTAAAAAATGA
GCTGATTTAACAAAAATTTAACGCGAATTTTAACAAAATATTAACGCTTACAATTTAGGTGGCACTTTTC
GGGGAAATGTGCGCGGAACCCCTATTTGTTTATTTTTCTAAATACATTCAAATATGTATCCGCTCATGAG
ACAATAACCCTGATAAATGCTTCAATAATATTGAAAAAGGAAGAGTATGAGTATTCAACATTTCCGTGTC
GCCCTTATTCCCTTTTTTGCGGCATTTTGCCTTCCTGTTTTTGCTCACCCAGAAACGCTGGTGAAAGTAA
AAGATGCTGAAGATCAGTTGGGTGCACGAGTGGGTTACATCGAACTGGATCTCAACAGCGGTAAGATCCT
TGAGAGTTTTCGCCCCGAAGAACGTTTTCCAATGATGAGCACTTTTAAAGTTCTGCTATGTGGCGCGGTA
TTATCCCGTATTGACGCCGGGCAAGAGCAACTCGGTCGCCGCATACACTATTCTCAGAATGACTTGGTTG
AGTACTCACCAGTCACAGAAAAGCATCTTACGGATGGCATGACAGTAAGAGAATTATGCAGTGCTGCCAT
AACCATGAGTGATAACACTGCGGCCAACTTACTTCTGACAACGATCGGAGGACCGAAGGAGCTAACCGCT
TTTTTGCACAACATGGGGGATCATGTAACTCGCCTTGATCGTTGGGAACCGGAGCTGAATGAAGCCATAC
CAAACGACGAGCGTGACACCACGATGCCTGTAGCAATGGCAACAACGTTGCGCAAACTATTAACTGGCGA
ACTACTTACTCTAGCTTCCCGGCAACAATTAATAGACTGGATGGAGGCGGATAAAGTTGCAGGACCACTT
CTGCGCTCGGCCCTTCCGGCTGGCTGGTTTATTGCTGATAAATCTGGAGCCGGTGAGCGTGGGTCTCGCG
GTATCATTGCAGCACTGGGGCCAGATGGTAAGCCCTCCCGTATCGTAGTTATCTACACGACGGGGAGTCA
GGCAACTATGGATGAACGAAATAGACAGATCGCTGAGATAGGTGCCTCACTGATTAAGCATTGGTAACTG
TCAGACCAAGTTTACTCATATATACTTTAGATTGATTTAAAACTTCATTTTTAATTTAAAAGGATCTAGG
TGAAGATCCTTTTTGATAATCTCATGACCAAAATCCCTTAACGTGAGTTTTCGTTCCACTGAGCGTCAGA
CCCCGTAGAAAAGATCAAAGGATCTTCTTGAGATCCTTTTTTTCTGCGCGTAATCTGCTGCTTGCAAACA
AAAAAACCACCGCTACCAGCGGTGGTTTGTTTGCCGGATCAAGAGCTACCAACTCTTTTTCCGAAGGTAA
CTGGCTTCAGCAGAGCGCAGATACCAAATACTGTTCTTCTAGTGTAGCCGTAGTTAGGCCACCACTTCAA
GAACTCTGTAGCACCGCCTACATACCTCGCTCTGCTAATCCTGTTACCAGTGGCTGCTGCCAGTGGCGAT
AAGTCGTGTCTTACCGGGTTGGACTCAAGACGATAGTTACCGGATAAGGCGCAGCGGTCGGGCTGAACGG
GGGGTTCGTGCACACAGCCCAGCTTGGAGCGAACGACCTACACCGAACTGAGATACCTACAGCGTGAGCT
ATGAGAAAGCGCCACGCTTCCCGAAGGGAGAAAGGCGGACAGGTATCCGGTAAGCGGCAGGGTCGGAACA
GGAGAGCGCACGAGGGAGCTTCCAGGGGGAAACGCCTGGTATCTTTATAGTCCTGTCGGGTTTCGCCACC
TCTGACTTGAGCGTCGATTTTTGTGATGCTCGTCAGGGGGGCGGAGCCTATGGAAAAACGCCAGCAACGC
GGCCTTTTTACGGTTCCTGGCCTTTTGCTGGCCTTTTGCTCACATGTTCTTTCCTGCGTTATCCCCTGAT
TCTGTGGATAACCGTATTACCGCCTTTGAGTGAGCTGATACCGCTCGCCGCAGCCGAACGACCGAGCGCA
GCGAGTCAGTGAGCGAGGAAGCGGAAGAGCGCCCAATACGCAAACCGCCTCTCCCCGCGCGTTGGCCGAT
TCATTAATGCAGCTGGCACGACAGGTTTCCCGACTGGAAAGCGGGCAGTGAGCGCAACGCAATTAATGTG
AGTTAGCTCACTCATTAGGCACCCCAGGCTTTACACTTTATGCTTCCGGCTCGTATGTTGTGTGGAATTG
TGAGCGGATAACAATTTCACACAGGAAACAGCTATGACCATGATTACGCCAAGCGCGCAATTAACCCTCA
CTAAAGGGAACAAAAGCTGGAGCTGCAAGC
