>Addgene plasmid #144758 | TFORF3282 | depositor partial sequence | sequence record 286389 | Insert
ATCGATTGATCAACAAGTTTGTACAAAAAAGTTGGCATGGATTTATCTGCTCTTCGCGTTGAAGAAGTAC
AAAATGTCATTAATGCTATGCAGAAAATCTTAGAGTGTCCCATCTGTCTGGAGTTGATCAAGGAACCTGT
CTCCACAAAGTGTGACCACATATTTTGCAAATTTTGCATGCTGAAACTTCTCAACCAGAAGAAAGGGCCT
TCACAGTGTCCTTTATGTAAGAATGATATAACCAAAAGGAGCCTACAAGAAAGTACGAGATTTAGTCAAC
TTGTTGAAGAGCTATTGAAAATCATTTGTGCTTTTCAGCTTGACACAGGTTTGGAGTATGCAAACAGCTA
TAATTTTGCAAAAAAGGAAAATAACTCTCCTGAACATCTAAAAGATGAAGTTTCTATCATCCAAAGTATG
GGCTACAGAAACCGTGCCAAAAGACTTCTACAGAGTGAACCCGAAAATCCTTCCTTGCAGGAAACCAGTC
TCAGTGTCCAACTCTCTAACCTTGGAACTGTGAGAACTCTGAGGACAAAGCAGCGGATACAACCTCAAAA
GACGTCTGTCTACATTGAATTGGGATCTGATTCTTCTGAAGATACCGTTAATAAGGCAACTTATTGCAGT
GTGGGAGATCAAGAATTGTTACAAATCACCCCTCAAGGAACCAGGGATGAAATCAGTTTGGATTCTGCAA
AAAAGGCTGCTTGTGAATTTTCTGAGACGGATGTAACAAATACTGAACATCATCAACCCAGTAATAATGA
TTTGAACACCACTGAGAAGCGTGCAGCTGAGAGGCATCCAGAAAAGTATCAGGGTGAAGCAGCATCTGGG
TGTGAGAGTGAAACAAGCGTCTCTGAAGACTGCTCAGGGCTATCCTCTCAGAGTGACATTTTAACCACTC
AGCAGAGGGATACCATGCAACATAACCTGATAAAGCTCCAGCAGGAAATGGCTGAACTAGAAGCTGTGTT
AGAACAGCATGGGAGCCAGCCTTCTAACAGCTACCCTTCCATCATAAGTGACTCTTCTGCCCTTGAGGAC
CTGCGAAATCCAGAACAAAGCACATCAGAAAAAGTATTAACTTCACAGAAAAGTAGTGAATACCCTATAA
GCCAGAATCCAGAAGGCCTTTCTGCTGACAAGTTTGAGGTGTCTGCAGATAGTTCTACCAGTAAAAATAA
AGAACCAGGAGTGGAAAGGTCATCCCCTTCTAAATGCCCATCATTAGATGATAGGTGGTACATGCACAGT
TGCTCTGGGAGTCTTCAGAATAGAAACTACCCATCTCAAGAGGAGCTCATTAAGGTTGTTGATGTGGAGG
AGCAACAGCTGGAAGAGTCTGGGCCACACGATTTGACGGAAACATCTTACTTGCCAAGGCAAGATCTAGA
GGGAACCCCTTACCTGGAATCTGGAATCAGCCTCTTCTCTGATGACCCTGAATCTGATCCTTCTGAAGAC
AGAGCCCCAGAGTCAGCTCGTGTTGGCAACATACCATCTTCAACCTCTGCATTGAAAGTTCCCCAATTGA
AAGTTGCAGAATCTGCCCAGAGTCCAGCTGCTGCTCATACTACTGATACTGCTGGGTATAATGCAATGGA
AGAAAGTGTGAGCAGGGAGAAGCCAGAATTGACAGCTTCAACAGAAAGGGTCAACAAAAGAATGTCCATG
GTGGTGTCTGGCCTGACCCCAGAAGAATTTATGCTCGTGTACAAGTTTGCCAGAAAACACCACATCACTT
TAACTAATCTAATTACTGAAGAGACTACTCATGTTGTTATGAAAACAGATGCTGAGTTTGTGTGTGAACG
GACACTGAAATATTTTCTAGGAATTGCGGGAGGAAAATGGGTAGTTAGCTATTTCTGGGTGACCCAGTCT
ATTAAAGAAAGAAAAATGCTGAATGAGCATGATTTTGAAGTCAGAGGAGATGTGGTCAATGGAAGAAACC
ACCAAGGTCCAAAGCGAGCAAGAGAATCCCAGGACAGAAAGATCTTCAGGGGGCTAGAAATCTGTTGCTA
TGGGCCCTTCACCAACATGCCCACAGGGTGTCCACCCAATTGTGGTTGTGCAGCCAGATGCCTGGACAGA
GGACAATGGCTTCCATGCAATTGGGCAGATGTGTGCCCAACTTTCTTGTACAAAGTGGTTGATATCGGTA
AGCCTATCCCTAACCCTCTCCTCGGTCTCGATTCTACGTAGTAATGAACTAGTCCGTAACTTGAAAGTAT
TTCGATTTCTTGGCTTTATATATCTTGTGGAAAGGACGATGTGCGGCCGCCACCACGTGCGCA
