>Addgene plasmid #144758 | TFORF3282 | depositor partial sequence | sequence record 286390 | Barcode
TGTGCGGCCGCCACCACGTGCGCA
